>Addgene plasmid #144254 | TFORF2881 | addgene full sequence | sequence record 404130 | Addgene NGS Result
TTAATGTAGTCTTATGCAATACTCTTGTAGTCTTGCAACATGGTAACGATGAGTTAGCAACATGCCTTAC
AAGGAGAGAAAAAGCACCGTGCATGCCGATTGGTGGAAGTAAGGTGGTACGATCGTGCCTTATTAGGAAG
GCAACAGACGGGTCTGACATGGATTGGACGAACCACTGAATTGCCGCATTGCAGAGATATTGTATTTAAG
TGCCTAGCTCGATACATAAACGGGTCTCTCTGGTTAGACCAGATCTGAGCCTGGGAGCTCTCTGGCTAAC
TAGGGAACCCACTGCTTAAGCCTCAATAAAGCTTGCCTTGAGTGCTTCAAGTAGTGTGTGCCCGTCTGTT
GTGTGACTCTGGTAACTAGAGATCCCTCAGACCCTTTTAGTCAGTGTGGAAAATCTCTAGCAGTGGCGCC
CGAACAGGGACTTGAAAGCGAAAGGGAAACCAGAGGAGCTCTCTCGACGCAGGACTCGGCTTGCTGAAGC
GCGCACGGCAAGAGGCGAGGGGCGGCGACTGGTGAGTACGCCAAAAATTTTGACTAGCGGAGGCTAGAAG
GAGAGAGATGGGTGCGAGAGCGTCAGTATTAAGCGGGGGAGAATTAGATCGCGATGGGAAAAAATTCGGT
TAAGGCCAGGGGGAAAGAAAAAATATAAATTAAAACATATAGTATGGGCAAGCAGGGAGCTAGAACGATT
CGCAGTTAATCCTGGCCTGTTAGAAACATCAGAAGGCTGTAGACAAATACTGGGACAGCTACAACCATCC
CTTCAGACAGGATCAGAAGAACTTAGATCATTATATAATACAGTAGCAACCCTCTATTGTGTGCATCAAA
GGATAGAGATAAAAGACACCAAGGAAGCTTTAGACAAGATAGAGGAAGAGCAAAACAAAAGTAAGACCAC
CGCACAGCAAGCGGCCGCTGATCTTCAGACCTGGAGGAGGAGATATGAGGGACAATTGGAGAAGTGAATT
ATATAAATATAAAGTAGTAAAAATTGAACCATTAGGAGTAGCACCCACCAAGGCAAAGAGAAGAGTGGTG
CAGAGAGAAAAAAGAGCAGTGGGAATAGGAGCTTTGTTCCTTGGGTTCTTGGGAGCAGCAGGAAGCACTA
TGGGCGCAGCGTCAATGACGCTGACGGTACAGGCCAGACAATTATTGTCTGGTATAGTGCAGCAGCAGAA
CAATTTGCTGAGGGCTATTGAGGCGCAACAGCATCTGTTGCAACTCACAGTCTGGGGCATCAAGCAGCTC
CAGGCAAGAATCCTGGCTGTGGAAAGATACCTAAAGGATCAACAGCTCCTGGGGATTTGGGGTTGCTCTG
GAAAACTCATTTGCACCACTGCTGTGCCTTGGAATGCTAGTTGGAGTAATAAATCTCTGGAACAGATTTG
GAATCACACGACCTGGATGGAGTGGGACAGAGAAATTAACAATTACACAAGCTTAATACACTCCTTAATT
GAAGAATCGCAAAACCAGCAAGAAAAGAATGAACAAGAATTATTGGAATTAGATAAATGGGCAAGTTTGT
GGAATTGGTTTAACATAACAAATTGGCTGTGGTATATAAAATTATTCATAATGATAGTAGGAGGCTTGGT
AGGTTTAAGAATAGTTTTTGCTGTACTTTCTATAGTGAATAGAGTTAGGCAGGGATATTCACCATTATCG
TTTCAGACCCACCTCCCAACCCCGAGGGGACCCATGCATTGCATCTCAATTAGTCAGCAACCAGGTGTGG
AAAGTCCCCAGGCTCCCCAGCAGGCAGAAGTATGCAAAGCATGCGTCTCAATTAGTCAGCAACCATAGTC
CCGCCCCTAACTCCGCCCATCCCGCCCCTAACTCCGCCCAGTTCCGCCCATTCTCCGCCCCATGGCTGAC
TAATTTTTTTTATTTATGCAGAGGCCGAGGCCGCCTCGGCCTCTGAGCTATTCCAGAAGTAGTGAGGAGG
CTTTTTTGGAGGCCTAGGCTTTTGCAAAAAGCTTTCTAGAGGTACCACCGGAGCTTACCATGACCGAGTA
CAAGCCCACGGTGCGCCTCGCCACCCGCGACGACGTCCCCAGGGCCGTACGCACCCTCGCCGCCGCGTTC
GCCGACTACCCCGCCACGCGCCACACCGTCGATCCGGACCGCCACATCGAGCGGGTCACCGAGCTGCAAG
AACTCTTCCTCACGCGCGTCGGGCTCGACATCGGCAAGGTGTGGGTCGCGGACGACGGCGCCGCCGTGGC
GGTCTGGACCACGCCGGAGAGCGTCGAAGCGGGGGCGGTGTTCGCCGAGATCGGCCCGCGCATGGCCGAG
TTGAGCGGTTCCCGGCTGGCCGCGCAGCAACAGATGGAAGGCCTCCTGGCGCCGCACCGGCCCAAGGAGC
CCGCGTGGTTCCTGGCCACCGTCGGCGTCTCGCCCGACCACCAGGGCAAGGGTCTGGGCAGCGCCGTCGT
GCTCCCCGGAGTGGAGGCGGCCGAGCGCGCCGGGGTGCCCGCCTTCCTGGAGACCTCCGCGCCCCGCAAC
CTCCCCTTCTACGAGCGGCTCGGCTTCACCGTCACCGCCGACGTCGAGGTGCCCGAAGGACCGCGCACCT
GGTGCATGACCCGCAAGCCCGGTGCCAGTTAACGAATTCTAGATCTTGAGACAAATGGCAGTATTCATCC
ACAATTTTAAAAGAAAAGGGGGGATTGGGGGGTACAGTGCAGGGGAAAGAATAGTAGACATAATAGCAAC
AGACATACAAACTAAAGAATTACAAAAACAAATTACAAAAATTCAAAATTTTCGGGTTTATTACAGGGAC
AGCAGAGATCCACTTTGGCGCCGGCTCGAGGCCTGCAGGTGCAAAGATGGATAAAGTTTTAAACAGAGAG
GAATCTTTGCAGCTAATGGACCTTCTAGGTCTTGAAAGGAGTGGGAATTGGCTCCGGTGCCCGTCAGTGG
GCAGAGCGCACATCGCCCACAGTCCCCGAGAAGTTGGGGGGAGGGGTCGGCAATTGAACCGGTGCCTAGA
GAAGGTGGCGCGGGGTAAACTGGGAAAGTGATGTCGTGTACTGGCTCCGCCTTTTTCCCGAGGGTGGGGG
AGAACCGTATATAAGTGCAGTAGTCGCCGTGAACGTTCTTTTTCGCAACGGGTTTGCCGCCAGAACACAG
GTAAGTGCCGTGTGTGGTTCCCGCGGGCCTGGCCTCTTTACGGGTTATGGCCCTTGCGTGCCTTGAATTA
CTTCCACCTGGCTGCAGTACGTGATTCTTGATCCCGAGCTTCGGGTTGGAAGTGGGTGGGAGAGTTCGAG
GCCTTGCGCTTAAGGAGCCCCTTCGCCTCGTGCTTGAGTTGAGGCCTGGCCTGGGCGCTGGGGCCGCCGC
GTGCGAATCTGGTGGCACCTTCGCGCCTGTCTCGCTGCTTTCGATAAGTCTCTAGCCATTTAAAATTTTT
GATGACCTGCTGCGACGCTTTTTTTCTGGCAAGATAGTCTTGTAAATGCGGGCCAAGATCTGCACACTGG
TATTTCGGTTTTTGGGGCCGCGGGCGGCGACGGGGCCCGTGCGTCCCAGCGCACATGTTCGGCGAGGCGG
GGCCTGCGAGCGCGGCCACCGAGAATCGGACGGGGGTAGTCTCAAGCTGGCCGGCCTGCTCTGGTGCCTG
GCCTCGCGCCGCCGTGTATCGCCCCGCCCTGGGCGGCAAGGCTGGCCCGGTCGGCACCAGTTGCGTGAGC
GGAAAGATGGCCGCTTCCCGGCCCTGCTGCAGGGAGCTCAAAATGGAGGACGCGGCGCTCGGGAGAGCGG
GCGGGTGAGTCACCCACACAAAGGAAAAGGGCCTTTCCGTCCTCAGCCGTCGCTTCATGTGACTCCACGG
AGTACCGGGCGCCGTCCAGGCACCTCGATTAGTTCTCGAGCTTTTGGAGTACGTCGTCTTTAGGTTGGGG
GGAGGGGTTTTATGCGATGGAGTTTCCCCACACTGAGTGGGTGGAGACTGAAGTTAGGCCAGCTTGGCAC
TTGATGTAATTCTCCTTGGAATTTGCCCTTTTTGAGTTTGGATCTTGGTTCATTCTCAAGCCTCAGACAG
TGGTTCAAAGTTTTTTTCTTCCATTTCAGGTGTCGTGAGGCTAGCACCGCCACCATGGTGGTGGTGGCAG
CCGCGCCGAACCCGGCCGACGGGACCCCTAAAGTTCTGCTTCTGTCGGGGCAGCCCGCCTCCGCCGCCGG
AGCCCCGGCCGGCCAGGCCCTGCCGCTCATGGTGCCAGCCCAGAGAGGGGCCAGCCCGGAGGCAGCGAGC
GGGGGGCTGCCCCAGGCGCGCAAGCGACAGCGCCTCACGCACCTGAGCCCCGAGGAGAAGGCGCTGAGGA
GGAAACTGAAAAACAGAGTAGCAGCTCAGACTGCCAGAGATCGAAAGAAGGCTCGAATGAGTGAGCTGGA
ACAGCAAGTGGTAGATTTAGAAGAAGAGAACCAAAAACTTTTGCTAGAAAATCAGCTTTTACGAGAGAAA
ACTCATGGCCTTGTAGTTGAGAACCAGGAGTTAAGACAGCGCTTGGGGATGGATGCCCTGGTTGCTGAAG
AGGAGGCGGAAGCCAAGGGGAATGAAGTGAGGCCAGTGGCCGGGTCTGCTGAGTCCGCAGCACTCAGACT
ACGTGCACCTCTGCAGCAGGTGCAGGCCCAGTTGTCACCCCTCCAGAACATCTCCCCATGGATTCTGGCG
GTATTGACTCTTCAGATTCAGAGTCTGATATCCTGTTGGGCATTCTGGACAACTTGGACCCAGTCATGTT
CTTCAAATGCCCTTCCCCAGAGCCTGCCAGCCTGGAGGAGCTCCCAGAGGTCTACCCAGAAGGACCCAGT
TCCTTACCAGCCTCCCTTTCTCTGTCAGTGGGGACGTCATCAGCCAAGCTGGAAGCCATTAATGAACTAG
TAATGAACTAGTCCGTAACTTGAAAGTATTTCGATTTCTTGGCTTTATATATCTTGTGGAAAGGACGAAG
CTTAGGAAAGCCAAGTTAACAAACGCGTTAAGTCGACAATCAACCTCTGGATTACAAAATTTGTGAAAGA
TTGACTGGTATTCTTAACTATGTTGCTCCTTTTACGCTATGTGGATACGCTGCTTTAATGCCTTTGTATC
ATGCTATTGCTTCCCGTATGGCTTTCATTTTCTCCTCCTTGTATAAATCCTGGTTGCTGTCTCTTTATGA
GGAGTTGTGGCCCGTTGTCAGGCAACGTGGCGTGGTGTGCACTGTGTTTGCTGACGCAACCCCCACTGGT
TGGGGCATTGCCACCACCTGTCAGCTCCTTTCCGGGACTTTCGCTTTCCCCCTCCCTATTGCCACGGCGG
AACTCATCGCCGCCTGCCTTGCCCGCTGCTGGACAGGGGCTCGGCTGTTGGGCACTGACAATTCCGTGGT
GTTGTCGGGGAAATCATCGTCCTTTCCTTGGCTGCTCGCCTGTGTTGCCACCTGGATTCTGCGCGGGACG
TCCTTCTGCTACGTCCCTTCGGCCCTCAATCCAGCGGACCTTCCTTCCCGCGGCCTGCTGCCGGCTCTGC
GGCCTCTTCCGCGTCTTCGCCTTCGCCCTCAGACGAGTCGGATCTCCCTTTGGGCCGCCTCCCCGCGTCG
ACTTTAAGACCAATGACTTACAAGGCAGCTGTAGATCTTAGCCACTTTTTAAAAGAAAAGGGGGGACTGG
AAGGGCTAATTCACTCCCAACGAAGACAAGATCTGCTTTTTGCTTGTACTGGGTCTCTCTGGTTAGACCA
GATCTGAGCCTGGGAGCTCTCTGGCTAACTAGGGAACCCACTGCTTAAGCCTCAATAAAGCTTGCCTTGA
GTGCTTCAAGTAGTGTGTGCCCGTCTGTTGTGTGACTCTGGTAACTAGAGATCCCTCAGACCCTTTTAGT
CAGTGTGGAAAATCTCTAGCAGTACGTATAGTAGTTCATGTCATCTTATTATTCAGTATTTATAACTTGC
AAAGAAATGAATATCAGAGAGTGAGAGGAACTTGTTTATTGCAGCTTATAATGGTTACAAATAAAGCAAT
AGCATCACAAATTTCACAAATAAAGCATTTTTTTCACTGCATTCTAGTTGTGGTTTGTCCAAACTCATCA
ATGTATCTTATCATGTCTGGCTCTAGCTATCCCGCCCCTAACTCCGCCCATCCCGCCCCTAACTCCGCCC
AGTTCCGCCCATTCTCCGCCCCATGGCTGACTAATTTTTTTTATTTATGCAGAGGCCGAGGCCGCCTCGG
CCTCTGAGCTATTCCAGAAGTAGTGAGGAGGCTTTTTTGGAGGCCTAGGGACGTACCCAATTCGCCCTAT
AGTGAGTCGTATTACGCGCGCTCACTGGCCGTCGTTTTACAACGTCGTGACTGGGAAAACCCTGGCGTTA
CCCAACTTAATCGCCTTGCAGCACATCCCCCTTTCGCCAGCTGGCGTAATAGCGAAGAGGCCCGCACCGA
TCGCCCTTCCCAACAGTTGCGCAGCCTGAATGGCGAATGGG
[124 nt withheld, positions 6482-6605]
C
[91 nt withheld, positions 6607-6697]
A
[49 nt withheld, positions 6699-6747]
CCTTTGACGTTGGAGTCCACGTTCTTT
[37 nt withheld, positions 6775-6811]
ACCCTATCTCGGTCTATTCTTTTGATTTATAAGGGATTTTGCCGATTTCGGCCTATTGGTTAAAAAATGA
GCTGATTTAACAAAAATTTAACGCGAATTTTAACAAAATATTAACGCTTACAATTTAGGTGGCACTTTTC
GGGGAAATGTGCGCGGAACCCCTATTTGTTTATTTTTCTAAATACATTCAAATATGTATCCGCTCATGAG
ACAATAACCCTGATAAATGCTTCAATAATATTGAAAAAGGAAGAGTATGAGTATTCAACATTTCCGTGTC
GCCCTTATTCCCTTTTTTGCGGCATTTTGCCTTCCTGTTTTTGCTCACCCAGAAACGCTGGTGAAAGTAA
AAGATGCTGAAGATCAGTTGGGTGCACGAGTGGGTTACATCGAACTGGATCTCAACAGCGGTAAGATCCT
TGAGAGTTTTCGCCCCGAAGAACGTTTTCCAATGATGAGCACTTTTAAAGTTCTGCTATGTGGCGCGGTA
TTATCCCGTATTGACGCCGGGCAAGAGCAACTCGGTCGCCGCATACACTATTCTCAGAATGACTTGGTTG
AGTACTCACCAGTCACAGAAAAGCATCTTACGGATGGCATGACAGTAAGAGAATTATGCAGTGCTGCCAT
AACCATGAGTGATAACACTGCGGCCAACTTACTTCTGACAACGATCGGAGGACCGAAGGAGCTAACCGCT
TTTTTGCACAACATGGGGGATCATGTAACTCGCCTTGATCGTTGGGAACCGGAGCTGAATGAAGCCATAC
CAAACGACGAGCGTGACACCACGATGCCTGTAGCAATGGCAACAACGTTGCGCAAACTATTAACTGGCGA
ACTACTTACTCTAGCTTCCCGGCAACAATTAATAGACTGGATGGAGGCGGATAAAGTTGCAGGACCACTT
CTGCGCTCGGCCCTTCCGGCTGGCTGGTTTATTGCTGATAAATCTGGAGCCGGTGAGCGTGGGTCTCGCG
GTATCATTGCAGCACTGGGGCCAGATGGTAAGCCCTCCCGTATCGTAGTTATCTACACGACGGGGAGTCA
GGCAACTATGGATGAACGAAATAGACAGATCGCTGAGATAGGTGCCTCACTGATTAAGCATTGGTAACTG
TCAGACCAAGTTTACTCATATATACTTTAGATTGATTTAAAACTTCATTTTTAATTTAAAAGGATCTAGG
TGAAGATCCTTTTTGATAATCTCATGACCAAAATCCCTTAACGTGAGTTTTCGTTCCACTGAGCGTCAGA
CCCCGTAGAAAAGATCAAAGGATCTTCTTGAGATCCTTTTTTTCTGCGCGTAATCTGCTGCTTGCAAACA
AAAAAACCACCGCTACCAGCGGTGGTTTGTTTGCCGGATCAAGAGCTACCAACTCTTTTTCCGAAGGTAA
CTGGCTTCAGCAGAGCGCAGATACCAAATACTGTTCTTCTAGTGTAGCCGTAGTTAGGCCACCACTTCAA
GAACTCTGTAGCACCGCCTACATACCTCGCTCTGCTAATCCTGTTACCAGTGGCTGCTGCCAGTGGCGAT
AAGTCGTGTCTTACCGGGTTGGACTCAAGACGATAGTTACCGGATAAGGCGCAGCGGTCGGGCTGAACGG
GGGGTTCGTGCACACAGCCCAGCTTGGAGCGAACGACCTACACCGAACTGAGATACCTACAGCGTGAGCT
ATGAGAAAGCGCCACGCTTCCCGAAGGGAGAAAGGCGGACAGGTATCCGGTAAGCGGCAGGGTCGGAACA
GGAGAGCGCACGAGGGAGCTTCCAGGGGGAAACGCCTGGTATCTTTATAGTCCTGTCGGGTTTCGCCACC
TCTGACTTGAGCGTCGATTTTTGTGATGCTCGTCAGGGGGGCGGAGCCTATGGAAAAACGCCAGCAACGC
GGCCTTTTTACGGTTCCTGGCCTTTTGCTGGCCTTTTGCTCACATGTTCTTTCCTGCGTTATCCCCTGAT
TCTGTGGATAACCGTATTACCGCCTTTGAGTGAGCTGATACCGCTCGCCGCAGCCGAACGACCGAGCGCA
GCGAGTCAGTGAGCGAGGAAGCGGAAGAGCGCCCAATACGCAAACCGCCTCTCCCCGCGCGTTGGCCGAT
TCATTAATGCAGCTGGCACGACAGGTTTCCCGACTGGAAAGCGGGCAGTGAGCGCAACGCAATTAATGTG
AGTTAGCTCACTCATTAGGCACCCCAGGCTTTACACTTTATGCTTCCGGCTCGTATGTTGTGTGGAATTG
TGAGCGGATAACAATTTCACACAGGAAACAGCTATGACCATGATTACGCCAAGCGCGCAATTAACCCTCA
CTAAAGGGAACAAAAGCTGGAGCTGCAAGC
Features (pLannotate 1.2.2; 31 found; start..end, strand, type, name):
      5..231     +  promoter       RSV promoter: Rous sarcoma virus enhancer/promoter
    232..412     +  LTR            5' LTR (truncated): truncated 5' long terminal repeat (LTR) from HIV-1
    459..584     +  misc_feature   HIV-1 Ψ: packaging signal of human immunodeficiency virus type 1
    568..931     +  CDS            HIV-1 gag (fragment): gag protein from human immunodeficiency virus 1; gag
   1077..1310    +  misc_feature   RRE: The Rev response element (RRE) of HIV-1 allows for Rev-dependent mRNA export from the nucleus to the cytoplasm.
   1687..1713    +  CDS            Rev (fragment): human immunodeficiency virus 1 (HIV-1) Rev protein; rev; enhances nuclear export of unspliced and incompletely spliced viral mRNAs
   1720..1743    +  promoter       SV40 promoter (fragment): SV40 early promoter
   1744..1815    +  promoter       SV40 promoter (fragment): SV40 enhancer and early promoter
   1839..1974    +  rep_origin     SV40 ori: SV40 origin of replication
   2020..2616    +  CDS            PuroR (fragment): puromycin N-acetyltransferase; pac from Streptomyces; confers resistance to puromycin
   2665..2782    +  misc_feature   cPPT/CTS: central polypurine tract and central termination sequence of HIV-1
   2847..2913    +  CDS            small t antigen (fragment): SV40 (simian virus 40) small t antigen
   2920..4098    +  promoter       EF-1α promoter: strong constitutive promoter for human elongation factor EF-1α
   4115..4897    +  CDS            XBP1: XBP1_HUMAN - Also known as TREB5 From Homo sapiens (Human).
   4913..4966    +  promoter       U6 promoter (fragment): RNA polymerase III promoter for human U6 snRNA
   5008..5596    +  misc_feature   WPRE: woodchuck hepatitis virus posttranscriptional regulatory element
   5647..5666    +  misc_feature   cPPT/CTS (fragment): central polypurine tract and central termination sequence of HIV-1
   5668..5901    +  LTR            3' LTR (ΔU3): self-inactivating 3' long terminal repeat (LTR) from HIV-1
   5979..6100    +  polyA_signal   SV40 poly(A) signal: SV40 polyadenylation signal
   6140..6275    +  rep_origin     SV40 ori: SV40 origin of replication
   6296..6314    -  promoter       T7 promoter: promoter for bacteriophage T7 RNA polymerase
   6322..6477    +  CDS            lacZα (fragment): LacZα fragment of β-galactosidase; lacZ fragment
   6482..6910    +  rep_origin     f1 ori (sequence partly withheld): f1 bacteriophage origin of replication; arrow indicates direction of (+) strand synthesis
   6963..7067    +  promoter       AmpR promoter: bla
   7068..7928    +  CDS            AmpR: β-lactamase; bla; confers resistance to ampicillin, carbenicillin, and related antibiotics
   8099..8687    +  rep_origin     ori: high-copy-number ColE1/pMB1/pBR322/pUC origin of replication
   8870..8962    +  CDS            lacI (fragment): lac repressor; lacI; The lac repressor binds to the lac operator to inhibit transcription in E. coli. This inhibition can be relieved by adding lactose or isopropyl-β-D-thiogalactopyranoside (IPTG).
   8975..8996    +  protein_bind   CAP binding site: CAP binding activates transcription in the presence of cAMP. E. coli catabolite activator protein
   9011..9041    +  promoter       lac promoter: promoter for the E. coli lac operon
   9049..9065    +  protein_bind   lac operator: The lac repressor binds to the lac operator to inhibit transcription in E. coli. This inhibition can be relieved by adding lactose or isopropyl-β-D-thiogalactopyranoside (IPTG). lac repressor encoded by lacI
   9110..9128    +  promoter       T3 promoter: promoter for bacteriophage T3 RNA polymerase
