[The description below was written by a language model from this plasmid's Addgene catalogue record and pLannotate feature annotations shown in this document.]
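Description:
TFORF2881 is a third-generation-style, self-inactivating lentiviral expression plasmid built on the pLX_TRC317 backbone and carrying the human transcription factor XBP1 as its open reading frame. It belongs to a barcoded transcription factor ORF collection intended for overexpression in mammalian cells. In bacteria it is maintained through a high-copy ColE1/pUC-type origin with ampicillin resistance (AmpR). An f1 origin and remnants of a lac/lacZα cloning region flanked by T7 and T3 promoters also sit in the backbone. The depositor warns that recombination can occur, which is common for plasmids with LTR repeats.

The viral segment begins with an RSV promoter fused to a truncated HIV-1 5' LTR, which allows Tat-independent production of the genomic RNA. This is followed by the Ψ packaging signal with a partial gag sequence and the Rev response element for nuclear export. The segment ends in a ΔU3 3' LTR that inactivates LTR promoter activity after integration, and an SV40 polyadenylation signal lies downstream. Within the proviral region, an SV40 early promoter/origin drives puromycin N-acetyltransferase for selecting transduced cells. A cPPT/CTS element precedes the payload cassette. That cassette consists of the strong constitutive EF-1α promoter driving the XBP1 coding sequence, with a WPRE downstream to enhance transcript stability and expression.

According to the record, each construct in the collection carries a unique 24-bp barcode. The barcode is not annotated in the feature table, although a short U6-promoter-like fragment between the ORF and the WPRE may mark that region. The barcode allows the delivered factor to be identified by sequencing in pooled screens, such as those examining directed differentiation.
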