Addgene plasmid #144254: TFORF2881
Purpose: Lentiviral vector for overexpressing transcription factor ORFs with unique 24-bp barcodes. Barcodes facilitate identification of transcription factors in pooled screens.
Depositing lab: Feng Zhang. Depositing organization: Broad Institute. Publication: A transcription factor atlas of directed differentiation. Joung J, Ma S, Tay T, Geiger-Schuller KR, Kirchgatterer PC, Verdine VK, Guo B, Arias-Garcia MA, Allen WE, Singh A, Kuksenko O, Abudayyeh OO, Gootenberg JS, Fu Z, Macrae RK, Buenrostro JD, Regev A, Zhang F. Cell. 2023 Jan 5;186(1):209-229.e26. doi: 10.1016/j.cell.2022.11.026. PubMed 36608654.
Backbone
  Vector backbone: pLX_TRC317
  Backbone manufacturer: Broad Institute Genetic Perturbation Platform
  Backbone size w/o insert (bp): 8264
  Vector type: Mammalian Expression, Lentiviral
  Selectable markers: Puromycin
Growth in bacteria
  Bacterial resistance: Ampicillin, 100 μg/mL
  Growth temperature: 37°C
  Growth strain: NEB Stable
  Copy number: High Copy
Gene/Insert
  Gene/Insert name: XBP1
  Species: H. sapiens (human)
  Insert size (bp): 887
  Entrez Gene: XBP1 (a.k.a. TREB-5, TREB5, XBP-1, XBP2)
  Promoter: EF1a
  Cloning method: Unknown
  Sequencing primers: 5′ GGGTGGAGACTGAAGTTAGGCCAG; 3′ CACATAGCGTAAAAGGAGCAACATAG
Terms and licenses: Academic/Nonprofit Terms; Industry Terms: Not Available to Industry
Depositor comments: NM_005080,ENST00000216037 . The transcription factor ORF portion of this plasmid was synthesized by Genewiz. Please test multiple small colonies in case of plasmid recombination. To make this collection available in a timely manner, a portion of this collection was not fully sequenced by Addgene. If an Addgene verified full plasmid sequence is not available, please contact us prior to placing an order to request the full sequence.
How to cite: TFORF2881 was a gift from Feng Zhang (Addgene plasmid # 144254 ; http://n2t.net/addgene:144254 ; RRID:Addgene_144254)
