>Addgene plasmid #144254 | TFORF2881 | depositor partial sequence | sequence record 284877 | Insert
ACCGCCACCATGGTGGTGGTGGCAGCCGCGCCGAACCCGGCCGACGGGACCCCTAAAGTTCTGCTTCTGT
CGGGGCAGCCCGCCTCCGCCGCCGGAGCCCCGGCCGGCCAGGCCCTGCCGCTCATGGTGCCAGCCCAGAG
AGGGGCCAGCCCGGAGGCAGCGAGCGGGGGGCTGCCCCAGGCGCGCAAGCGACAGCGCCTCACGCACCTG
AGCCCCGAGGAGAAGGCGCTGAGGAGGAAACTGAAAAACAGAGTAGCAGCTCAGACTGCCAGAGATCGAA
AGAAGGCTCGAATGAGTGAGCTGGAACAGCAAGTGGTAGATTTAGAAGAAGAGAACCAAAAACTTTTGCT
AGAAAATCAGCTTTTACGAGAGAAAACTCATGGCCTTGTAGTTGAGAACCAGGAGTTAAGACAGCGCTTG
GGGATGGATGCCCTGGTTGCTGAAGAGGAGGCGGAAGCCAAGGGGAATGAAGTGAGGCCAGTGGCCGGGT
CTGCTGAGTCCGCAGCACTCAGACTACGTGCACCTCTGCAGCAGGTGCAGGCCCAGTTGTCACCCCTCCA
GAACATCTCCCCATGGATTCTGGCGGTATTGACTCTTCAGATTCAGAGTCTGATATCCTGTTGGGCATTC
TGGACAACTTGGACCCAGTCATGTTCTTCAAATGCCCTTCCCCAGAGCCTGCCAGCCTGGAGGAGCTCCC
AGAGGTCTACCCAGAAGGACCCAGTTCCTTACCAGCCTCCCTTTCTCTGTCAGTGGGGACGTCATCAGCC
AAGCTGGAAGCCATTAATGAACTAGTAATGAACTAGTCCGTAACTTGAAAGTATTTCGATTTCTTGGCTT
TATATATCTTGTGGAAAGGACGAAGCTTAGGAAAGCCAAGTTAACAA
