>Addgene plasmid #144254 | TFORF2881 | depositor partial sequence | sequence record 284878 | Barcode
AGCTTAGGAAAGCCAAGTTAACAA
